>Addgene plasmid #148889 | pnEA-NvM-HsHelz_1475-1642del1595-1609-GB1His6_AH | depositor full sequence | sequence record 291337 | Full Sequence
TTCTTGAAGACGAAAGGGCCTCGTGATACGCCTATTTTTATAGGTTAATGTCATGATAATAATGGTTTCT
TAGACGTCAGGTGGCACTTTTCGGGGAAATGTGCGCGGAACCCCTATTTGTTTATTTTTCTAAATACATT
CAAATATGTATCCGCTCATGAGACAATAACCCTGATAAATGCTTCAATAATATTGAAAAAGGAAGAGTAT
GAGTATTCAACATTTCCGTGTCGCCCTTATTCCCTTTTTTGCGGCATTTTGCCTTCCTGTTTTTGCTCAC
CCAGAAACGCTGGTGAAAGTAAAAGATGCTGAAGATCAGTTGGGTGCACGAGTGGGTTACATCGAACTGG
ATCTCAACAGCGGTAAGATCCTTGAGAGTTTTCGCCCCGAAGAACGTTTTCCAATGATGAGCACTTTTAA
AGTTCTGCTATGTGGCGCGGTATTATCCCGTGTTGACGCCGGGCAAGAGCAACTCGGTCGCCGCATACAC
TATTCTCAGAATGACTTGGTTGAGTACTCACCAGTCACAGAAAAGCATCTTACGGATGGCATGACAGTAA
GAGAATTATGCAGTGCTGCCATAACCATGAGTGATAACACTGCGGCCAACTTACTTCTGACAACGATCGG
AGGACCGAAGGAGCTAACCGCTTTTTTGCACAACATGGGGGATCATGTAACTCGCCTTGATCGTTGGGAA
CCGGAGCTGAATGAAGCCATACCAAACGACGAGCGTGACACCACGATGCCTGCAGCAATGGCAACAACGT
TGCGCAAACTATTAACTGGCGAACTACTTACTCTAGCTTCCCGGCAACAATTAATAGACTGGATGGAGGC
GGATAAAGTTGCAGGACCACTTCTGCGCTCGGCCCTTCCGGCTGGCTGGTTTATTGCTGATAAATCTGGA
GCCGGTGAGCGTGGGTCTCGCGGTATCATTGCAGCACTGGGGCCAGATGGTAAGCCCTCCCGTATCGTAG
TTATCTACACGACGGGGAGTCAGGCAACTATGGATGAACGAAATAGACAGATCGCTGAGATAGGTGCCTC
ACTGATTAAGCATTGGTAACTGTCAGACCAAGTTTACTCATATATACTTTAGATTGATTTAAAACTTCAT
TTTTAATTTAAAAGGATCTAGGTGAAGATCCTTTTTGATAATCTCATGACCAAAATCCCTTAACGTGAGT
TTTCGTTCCACTGAGCGTCAGACCCCGTAGAAAAGATCAAAGGATCTTCTTGAGATCCTTTTTTTCTGCG
CGTAATCTGCTGCTTGCAAACAAAAAAACCACCGCTACCAGCGGTGGTTTGTTTGCCGGATCAAGAGCTA
CCAACTCTTTTTCCGAAGGTAACTGGCTTCAGCAGAGCGCAGATACCAAATACTGTCCTTCTAGTGTAGC
CGTAGTTAGGCCACCACTTCAAGAACTCTGTAGCACCGCCTACATACCTCGCTCTGCTAATCCTGTTACC
AGTGGCTGCTGCCAGTGGCGATAAGTCGTGTCTTACCGGGTTGGACTCAAGACGATAGTTACCGGATAAG
GCGCAGCGGTCGGGCTGAACGGGGGGTTCGTGCACACAGCCCAGCTTGGAGCGAACGACCTACACCGAAC
TGAGATACCTACAGCGTGAGCTATGAGAAAGCGCCACGCTTCCCGAAGGGAGAAAGGCGGACAGGTATCC
GGTAAGCGGCAGGGTCGGAACAGGAGAGCGCACGAGGGAGCTTCCAGGGGGAAACGCCTGGTATCTTTAT
AGTCCTGTCGGGTTTCGCCACCTCTGACTTGAGCGTCGATTTTTGTGATGCTCGTCAGGGGGGCGGAGCC
TATGGAAAAACGCCAGCAACGCGGCCTTTTTACGGTTCCTGGCCTTTTGCTGGCCTTTTGCTCACATGTT
CTTTCCTGCGTTATCCCCTGATTCTGTGGATAACCGTATTACCGCCTTTGAGTGAGCTGATACCGCTCGC
CGCAGCCGAACGACCGAGCGCAGCGAGTCAGTGAGCGAGGAAGCGGAAGAGCGCCTGATGCGGTATTTTC
TCCTTACGCATCTGTGCGGTATTTCACACCGCATATATGGTGCACTCTCAGTACAATCTGCTCTGATGCC
GCATAGTTAAGCCAGTATACACTCCGCTATCGCTACGTGACTGGGTCATGGCTGCGCCCCGACACCCGCC
AACACCCGCTGACGCGCCCTGACGGGCTTGTCTGCTCCCGGCATCCGCTTACAGACAAGCTGTGACCGTC
TCCGGGAGCTGCATGTGTCAGAGGTTTTCACCGTCATCACCGAAACGCGCGAGGCAGCTGCGGTAAAGCT
CATCAGCGTGGTCGTGAAGCGATTCACAGATGTCTGCCTGTTCATCCGCGTCCAGCTCGTTGAGTTTCTC
CAGAAGCGTTAATGTCTGGCTTCTGATAAAGCGGGCCATGTTAAGGGCGGTTTTTTCCTGTTTGGTCACT
GATGCCTCCGTGTAAGGGGGATTTCTGTTCATGGGGGTAATGATACCGATGAAACGAGAGAGGATGCTCA
CGATACGGGTTACTGATGATGAACATGCCCGGTTACTGGAACGTTGTGAGGGTAAACAACTGGCGGTATG
GATGCGGCGGGACCAGAGAAAAATCACTCAGGGTCAATGCCAGCGCTTCGTTAATACAGATGTAGGTGTT
CCACAGGGTAGCCAGCAGCATCCTGCGATGCAGATCCGGAACATAATGGTGCAGGGCGCTGACTTCCGCG
TTTCCAGACTTTACGAAACACGGAAACCGAAGACCATTCATGTTGTTGCTCAGGTCGCAGACGTTTTGCA
GCAGCAGTCGCTTCACGTTCGCTCGCGTATCGGTGATTCATTCTGCTAACCAGTAAGGCAACCCCGCCAG
CCTAGCCGGGTCCTCAACGACAGGAGCACGATCATGCGCACCCGTGGCCAGGACCCAACGCTGCCCGAGA
TGCGCCGCGTGCGGCTGCTGGAGATGGCGGACGCGATGGATATGTTCTGCCAAGGGTTGGTTTGCGCATT
CACAGTTCTCCGCAAGAATTGATTGGCTCCAATTCTTGGAGTGGTGAATCCGTTAGCGAGGTGCCGCCGG
CTTCCATTCAGGTCGAGGTGGCCCGGCTCCATGCACCGCGACGCAACGCGGGGAGGCAGACAAGGTATAG
GGCGGCGCCTACAATCCATGCCAACCCGTTCCATGTGCTCGCCGAGGCGGCATAAATCGCCGTGACGATC
AGCGGTCCAGTGATCGAAGTTAGGCTGGTAAGAGCCGCGAGCGATCCTTGAAGCTGTCCCTGATGGTCGT
CATCTACCTGCCTGGACAGCATGGCCTGCAACGCGGGCATCCCGATGCCGCCGGAAGCGAGAAGAATCAT
AATGGGGAAGGCCATCCAGCCTCGCGTCGCGAACGCCAGCAAGACGTAGCCCAGCGCGTCGGCCGCCATG
CCGGCGATAATGGCCTGCTTCTCGCCGAAACGTTTGGTGGCGGGACCAGTGACGAAGGCTTGAGCGAGGG
CGTGCAAGATTCCGAATACCGCAAGCGACAGGCCGATCATCGTCGCGCTCCAGCGAAAGCGGTCCTCGCC
GAAAATGACCCAGAGCGCTGCCGGCACCTGTCCTACGAGTTGCATGATAAAGAAGACAGTCATAAGTGCG
GCGACGATAGTCATGCCCCGCGCCCACCGGAAGGAGCTGACTGGGTTGAAGGCTCTCAAGGGCATCGGTC
GAGATCCCGGTGCCTAATGAGTGAGCTAACTTACATTAATTGCGTTGCGCTCACTGCCCGCTTTCCAGTC
GGGAAACCTGTCGTGCCAGCTGCATTAATGAATCGGCCAACGCGCGGGGAGAGGCGGTTTGCGTATTGGG
CGCCAGGGTGGTTTTTCTTTTCACCAGTGAGACGGGCAACAGCTGATTGCCCTTCACCGCCTGGCCCTGA
GAGAGTTGCAGCAAGCGGTCCACGCTGGTTTGCCCCAGCAGGCGAAAATCCTGTTTGATGGTGGTTAACG
GCGGGATATAACATGAGCTGTCTTCGGTATCGTCGTATCCCACTACCGAGATATCCGCACCAACGCGCAG
CCCGGACTCGGTAATGGCGCGCATTGCGCCCAGCGCCATCTGATCGTTGGCAACCAGCATCGCAGTGGGA
ACGATGCCCTCATTCAGCATTTGCATGGTTTGTTGAAAACCGGACATGGCACTCCAGTCGCCTTCCCGTT
CCGCTATCGGCTGAATTTGATTGCGAGTGAGATATTTATGCCAGCCAGCCAGACGCAGACGCGCCGAGAC
AGAACTTAATGGGCCCGCTAACAGCGCGATTTGCTGGTGACCCAATGCGACCAGATGCTCCACGCCCAGT
CGCGTACCGTCTTCATGGGAGAAAATAATACTGTTGATGGGTGTCTGGTCAGAGACATCAAGAAATAACG
CCGGAACATTAGTGCAGGCAGCTTCCACAGCAATGGCATCCTGGTCATCCAGCGGATAGTTAATGATCAG
CCCACTGACGCGTTGCGCGAGAAGATTGTGCACCGCCGCTTTACAGGCTTCGACGCCGCTTCGTTCTACC
ATCGACACCACCACGCTGGCACCCAGTTGATCGGCGCGAGATTTAATCGCCGCGACAATTTGCGACGGCG
CGTGCAGGGCCAGACTGGAGGTGGCAACGCCAATCAGCAACGACTGTTTGCCCGCCAGTTGTTGTGCCAC
GCGGTTGGGAATGTAATTCAGCTCCGCCATCGCCGCTTCCACTTTTTCCCGCGTTTTCGCAGAAACGTGG
CTGGCCTGGTTCACCACGCGGGAAACGGTCTGATAAGAGACACCGGCATACTCTGCGACATCGTATAACG
TTACTGGTTTCACATTCACCACCCTGAATTGACTCTCTTCCGGGCGCTATCATGCCATACCGCGAAAGGT
TTTGCGCCATTCGATGGTGTCCGGGATCTCGACGCTCTCCCTTATGCGACTCCTGCATTAGGAAGCAGCC
CAGTAGTAGGTTGAGGCCGTTGAGCACCGCCGCCGCAAGGAATGGTGCATGCAAGGAGATGGCGCCCAAC
AGTCCCCCGGCCACGGGGCCTGCCACCATACCCACGCCGAAACAAGCGCTCATGAGCCCGAAGTGGCGAG
CCCGATCTTCCCCATCGGTGATGTCGGCGATATAGGCGCCAGCAACCGCACCTGTGGCGCCGGTGATGCC
GGCCACGATGCGTCCGGCGTAGAGGATCGAGATCTCGATCCCGCGAAATTAATACGACTCACTATAGGGG
AATTGTGAGCGGATAACAATTCCCCACTAGTAATAATTTTGTTTAACTTTAAGAAGGAGATATACCATGG
AAACTGAAGAAGGTAAACTGGTAATCTGGATTAACGGCGATAAAGGCTATAACGGTCTCGCTGAAGTCGG
TAAGAAATTCGAGAAAGATACCGGAATTAAAGTCACCGTTGAGCATCCGGATAAACTGGAAGAGAAATTC
CCACAGGTTGCGGCAACTGGCGATGGCCCTGACATTATCTTCTGGGCACACGACCGCTTTGGTGGCTACG
CTCAATCTGGCCTGTTGGCTGAAATCACCCCGGACAAAGCGTTCCAGGACAAGCTGTATCCGTTTACCTG
GGATGCCGTACGTTACAACGGCAAGCTGATTGCTTACCCGATCGCTGTTGAAGCGTTATCGCTGATTTAT
AACAAAGACCTGCTGCCGAACCCGCCAAAAACCTGGGAAGAGATCCCGGCGCTGGATAAAGAACTGAAAG
CGAAAGGTAAGAGCGCCCTGATGTTCAACCTGCAAGAACCGTACTTCACCTGGCCGCTGATTGCTGCTGA
CGGGGGTTATGCGTTCAAGTATGAAAACGGCAAGTACGACATTAAAGACGTGGGCGTGGATAACGCTGGC
GCGAAAGCGGGTCTGACCTTCCTGGTTGACCTGATTAAAAACAAACACATGAATGCAGACACCGATTACT
CCATCGCAGAAGCTGCCTTTAATAAAGGCGAAACAGCGATGACCATCAACGGCCCGTGGGCATGGTCCAA
CATCGACACCAGCAAAGTGAATTATGGTGTAACGGTACTGCCGACCTTCAAGGGTCAACCATCCAAACCG
TTCGTTGGCGTGCTGAGCGCAGGTATTAACGCCGCCAGTCCGAACAAAGAGCTGGCAAAAGAGTTCCTCG
AAAACTATCTGCTGACTGATGAAGGTCTGGAAGCGGTTAATAAAGACAAACCGCTGGGTGCCGTAGCGCT
GAAGTCTTACGAGGAAGAGTTGGCGAAAGATCCACGTATTGCCGCCACGATGGAAAACGCCCAGAAAGGT
GAAATCATGCCGAACATCCCGCAGATGTCCGCTTTCTGGTATGCCGTGCGTACTGCGGTGATCAACGCCG
CCAGCGGTCGTCAGACTGTCGATGAAGCCCTTAAAGACGCGCAGACTGGTACCGGCAGCGGCGAAAACCT
TTACTTCCAGGGCCATATGCTCGAGCTTAAGCTTCCTTCACATCTGAATAGCTTCATTGATGAGAACCCC
TCGGGATTACCTATAGGGGAGGCTTTAGATCGTATACATGGGAGTGTCGCTCTGGAAACATTAAGGCAGC
AGCAGGCACGGTTCCAGCAGTGGAGCGAGCATCATGCCTTTCTCAGTCAGGGCAGCGTTCCATACCCACA
CCATCACCATCCTCACCTCCAGCATCTTCCTCAGCCGCCCCTGGGATTACATCAGCCGCCAGTGAGGGCA
GACTGGAAGCTCACCAGCAGTGCCGAAGATGAAGTGGAGACCACATACTCAAGGTTTCAAGACTTAATCA
GAGAACTGTCTCATCGTGATCAAAGTGAAACACGGGAACTAGTACAGAGTAGAAGCCCACCAGCAGTCCC
ATCTCCCCCATCCAGTACAGACCACAGTAGCCACTTTTCTAACTTTAATGATAACAGCAGAGACATTGAA
GGCGCTATGCAGTACAAACTTATCCTGAACGGTAAAACCCTGAAAGGTGAAACCACCACCGAAGCTGTTG
ACGCTGCTACCGCGGAAAAAGTTTTCAAACAGTACGCTAACGACAACGGTGTTGACGGTGAATGGACCTA
CGACGACGCTACCAAAACCTACACCGTAACGGAAATGGGCAGCAGCCATCATCATCATCATCACTAATCT
AGAGCTAGCCCTAGGAGATCCGGCTGCTAACAAAGCCCGAAAGGAAGCTGAGTTGGCTGCTGCCACCGCT
GAGCAATAACTAGCATAACCCCTTGGGGCCTCTAAACGGGTCTTGAGGGGTTTTTTGCTGAAAGGAGGAA
CTATATCCGGATATCCCGCAAGAGGCCCGGCAGTACCGGCATAACCAAGCCTATGCCTACAGCATCCAGG
GTGACGGTGCCGAGGATGACGATGAGCGCATTGTTAGATTTCATACACGGTGCCTGACTGCGTTAGCAAT
TTAACTGTGATAAACTACCGCATTAAAGCTTATCGATGATAAGCTGTCAAACATGAGAA
Features (pLannotate 1.2.2; 22 found; start..end, strand, type, name):
    104..208     +  promoter       AmpR promoter: bla
    209..1069    +  CDS            AmpR: β-lactamase; bla; confers resistance to ampicillin, carbenicillin, and related antibiotics
   1240..1828    +  rep_origin     ori: high-copy-number ColE1/pMB1/pBR322/pUC origin of replication
   2014..2156    -  misc_feature   bom: basis of mobility region from pBR322
   2258..2449    -  CDS            rop: Rop protein, which maintains plasmids at low copy number; rop
   2466..2846    +  CDS            YPB1_ECOLX: Protein predicted: Swiss-Prot protein existence level 4. From Escherichia coli.
   3088..3712    -  CDS            TcR (fragment): tetracycline efflux protein; tet; confers resistance to tetracycline
   3727..3748    -  protein_bind   CAP binding site: CAP binding activates transcription in the presence of cAMP. E. coli catabolite activator protein
   3761..4843    -  CDS            lacI: lac repressor; lacI; The lac repressor binds to the lac operator to inhibit transcription in E. coli. This inhibition can be relieved by adding lactose or isopropyl-β-D-thiogalactopyranoside (IPTG).
   4844..4921    -  promoter       lacI promoter: lacI
   4929..5208    -  CDS            TcR (fragment): tetracycline efflux protein; tet; confers resistance to tetracycline
   5230..5248    +  promoter       T7 promoter: promoter for bacteriophage T7 RNA polymerase
   5249..5273    +  protein_bind   lac operator: The lac repressor binds to the lac operator to inhibit transcription in E. coli. This inhibition can be relieved by adding lactose or isopropyl-β-D-thiogalactopyranoside (IPTG). lac repressor encoded by lacI
   5288..5310    +  RBS            RBS: efficient ribosome binding site from bacteriophage T7 gene 10 (Olins and Rangwala, 1989)
   5321..6417    +  CDS            MBP (fragment): maltose binding protein from E. coli; malE (mutated); This version of the gene does not encode a signal sequence, so MBP will remain in the cytosol.
   6472..6930    +  CDS            HELZ (fragment): HELZ_HUMAN - Also known as DRHC, KIAA0054. Experimental evidence at protein level: Swiss-Prot protein existence level 1. May act as a helicase that plays a role in RNA metabolism in multiple tissues and organs within the developing embryo. From Homo sapiens (Human).
   6943..7100    +  CDS            GB1 (fragment): B1 domain of Streptococcal protein G effective as a solubilizing fusion partner (Cheng and Patel, 2004)
   7117..7133    +  CDS            capTEV™ (fragment): composite tag for in vivo biotinylation, TEV protease cleavage, and 6xHis tagging
   7163..7212    +  CDS            SET1 (fragment): solubility-enhancement tag derived from T7 phage gene 10B
   7220..7267    +  terminator     T7 terminator: transcription terminator for bacteriophage T7 RNA polymerase
   7290..7394    -  CDS            TcR (fragment): tetracycline efflux protein; tet; confers resistance to tetracycline
   7442..7470    -  promoter       tet promoter: E. coli promoter for tetracycline efflux protein gene
