[The description below was written by a language model from this plasmid's Addgene catalogue record and pLannotate feature annotations shown in this document.]
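Description:
pnEA-NvM-HsHelz_1475-1642del1595-1609-GB1His6_AH is a 7,479-nt bacterial expression plasmid for producing a fragment of the human putative RNA helicase HELZ in E. coli. The catalogue lists the backbone as unknown. The feature table nevertheless shows a pBR322/pET-like architecture, with a ColE1/pMB1-type origin, the bom mobility region and the rop gene. The presence of rop is consistent with the low copy number recorded for the plasmid. Selection is by ampicillin through a bla cassette with its own promoter. Several disrupted tetracycline-resistance fragments and a tet promoter are also annotated; these appear to be non-functional remnants of the parental vector.

Expression is driven by a T7 promoter followed by a lac operator and the phage T7 gene 10 ribosome binding site, and the plasmid carries its own lacI repressor gene. Transcription therefore depends on a host that supplies T7 RNA polymerase and can be induced with IPTG; a T7 terminator closes the unit. The open reading frame begins with a cytosolic maltose-binding protein lacking its signal sequence. This is followed by HELZ residues 1475–1642 with an internal deletion of residues 1595–1609, numbered according to the depositor's stated reference sequences. The streptococcal protein G B1 domain comes next as a solubility enhancer. A short match annotated as a capTEV fragment most likely corresponds to the C-terminal His6 tag named in the plasmid title.

The combination of MBP and GB1-His6 supports solubility and affinity purification of what is likely a poorly structured region. The associated study concerns the direct interaction of HELZ with the CCR4-NOT deadenylase complex, so this deletion variant was presumably used as recombinant protein in binding assays to map that contact, although the record does not state this.
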