Addgene plasmid #148889: pnEA-NvM-HsHelz_1475-1642del1595-1609-GB1His6_AH
Purpose: Bacterial Expression of HsHelz_1475-1642-del1595-1609
Depositing lab: Elisa Izaurralde. Depositing organization: Max Planck Institute for Developmental Biology. Publication: HELZ directly interacts with CCR4-NOT and causes decay of bound mRNAs. Hanet A, Rasch F, Weber R, Ruscica V, Fauser M, Raisch T, Kuzuoglu-Ozturk D, Chang CT, Bhandari D, Igreja C, Wohlbold L. Life Sci Alliance. 2019 Sep 30;2(5). pii: 2/5/e201900405. doi: 10.26508/lsa.201900405. Print 2019 Oct. PubMed 31570513.
Backbone
  Vector backbone: Unknown
  Vector type: Bacterial Expression
Growth in bacteria
  Bacterial resistance: Ampicillin, 100 μg/mL
  Growth temperature: 37°C
  Growth strain: DH5alpha
  Copy number: Low Copy
Gene/Insert
  Gene/Insert name: HsHelz_1475-1642-del1595-1609
  Species: H. sapiens (human)
  Entrez Gene: HELZ (a.k.a. DHRC, DRHC, HUMORF5)
  Cloning method: Unknown
Terms and licenses: Academic/Nonprofit Terms; Industry Terms: Not Available to Industry
Depositor comments: sequence according to the sequence of NCBI:NM_014877.3 or Uniprot.:P42694 Plasmids from this collection were made available to the research community and donated after the lab closed. Please note that the sequence provided by the depositing laboratory may be theoretical/predicted or based on Sanger sequencing results. There may be discrepancies between sequencing results obtained by Addgene and the depositor sequence. If an Addgene verified sequence is not available, please contact before placing your order to request that our lab fully sequence the plasmid.
How to cite: pnEA-NvM-HsHelz_1475-1642del1595-1609-GB1His6_AH was a gift from Elisa Izaurralde (Addgene plasmid # 148889 ; http://n2t.net/addgene:148889 ; RRID:Addgene_148889)
